Addgene plasmid #58315: pRK-HA-TRAF5
Purpose: HA-tagged mouse TRAF5
Depositing lab: Ying Zhang. Depositing organization: National Cancer Institute (NCI). Publication: Ubiquitination of tumor necrosis factor receptor-associated factor 4 (TRAF4) by Smad ubiquitination regulatory factor 1 (Smurf1) regulates motility of breast epithelial and cancer cells. Wang X, Jin C, Tang Y, Tang LY, Zhang YE. J Biol Chem. 2013 Jul 26;288(30):21784-92. doi: 10.1074/jbc.M113.472704. Epub 2013 Jun 11. PubMed 23760265.
Backbone
  Vector backbone: pRK5
  Backbone manufacturer: Genentech
  Backbone size w/o insert (bp): 4754
  Total vector size (bp): 6430
  Modifications to backbone: HA tag is inserted before ClaI site
  Vector type: Mammalian Expression
Growth in bacteria
  Bacterial resistance: Ampicillin, 100 μg/mL
  Growth temperature: 37°C
  Growth strain: DH5alpha
  Copy number: High Copy
Gene/Insert
  Gene/Insert name: TNF receptor associated factor 5 (alt name: TRAF5)
  Species: M. musculus (mouse)
  Insert size (bp): 1676
  GenBank ID: NM_011633 BC012702
  Entrez Gene: Traf5
  Promoter: CMV
  Tag / fusion protein: HA (N terminal on backbone)
  Cloning method: Restriction Enzyme; 5′ cloning site BamHI (not destroyed); 3′ cloning site SalI (destroyed during cloning)
  Sequencing primers: 5′ Sp6; 3′ RK5R
Resource information
  A portion of this plasmid was derived from a plasmid made by: mouse TRAF5 cDNA was obtained from cDNA clone MGC-13966
Terms and licenses: Academic/Nonprofit Terms; Industry Terms: Not Available to Industry
How to cite: pRK-HA-TRAF5 was a gift from Ying Zhang (Addgene plasmid # 58315 ; http://n2t.net/addgene:58315 ; RRID:Addgene_58315)
