[The description below was written by a language model from this plasmid's Addgene catalogue record and pLannotate feature annotations shown in this document.]
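Description:
pRK-HA-TRAF5 is a mammalian expression plasmid built on the pRK5 backbone that produces mouse TRAF5 (TNF receptor associated factor 5) carrying an N-terminal HA epitope tag. The Traf5 coding sequence, derived from a mouse cDNA clone, was inserted by restriction cloning between BamHI and SalI (the SalI site was lost) downstream of an HA tag that had been added to the backbone ahead of the ClaI site. Transcription is driven by the human cytomegalovirus immediate-early enhancer and promoter, followed by a short CMV intron A fragment, and is terminated by an SV40 polyadenylation signal. An SP6 promoter lies just upstream of the tag and serves as a sequencing primer site. The automated annotation labels the tag as a 27-nt fragment of 3xHA, consistent with a single HA copy. It also flags a short match to an IgH signal sequence before the tag, which is probably leader or linker sequence rather than a functional secretion signal.

In bacteria the plasmid is maintained at high copy through a ColE1/pUC-type origin and selected with ampicillin via the bla gene. An M13 phage origin, an SV40 enhancer/early promoter region, and remnants of lacZα, lacI, rop and bom elements are backbone carry-overs. No mammalian selection marker is annotated, so the construct suits transient transfection. The sequenced record (6,377 nt) is slightly shorter than the catalogued total size of 6,430 bp.

TRAF5 is an adapter protein linking TNF receptor family members to NF-κB and probably JNK signalling. The HA tag allows the expressed protein to be detected or immunoprecipitated, and the associated publication concerns TRAF protein ubiquitination by Smurf1.
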