Features (pLannotate 1.2.2; 21 found; start..end, strand, type, name):
     14..393     +  enhancer       CMV enhancer: human cytomegalovirus immediate early enhancer
    394..597     +  promoter       CMV promoter: human cytomegalovirus (CMV) immediate early promoter
    733..776     +  intron         CMV intron (fragment): modified intron A from human cytomegalovirus
    828..846     +  promoter       SP6 promoter: promoter for bacteriophage SP6 RNA polymerase
    850..887     +  CDS            IgH signal sequence (fragment): signal sequence from the mouse immunoglobulin heavy chain variable region
    930..956     +  CDS            3xHA (fragment): three tandem HA epitope tags
    981..2654    +  CDS            Traf5: TRAF5_MOUSE - Experimental evidence at protein level: Swiss-Prot protein existence level 1. Adapter protein and signal transducer that links members of the tumor necrosis factor receptor family to different signaling pathways by association with the receptor cytoplasmic domain and kinases. Mediates activation of NF-kappa-B and probably JNK. Seems to be involved in apoptosis. Plays a role in mediating activation of NF- kappa-B by EIF2AK2/PKR. From Mus musculus (Mouse).
   2690..2824    +  polyA_signal   SV40 poly(A) signal: SV40 polyadenylation signal
   2893..3250    +  promoter       SV40 promoter: SV40 enhancer and early promoter
   3269..3423    +  CDS            lacZα (fragment): LacZα fragment of β-galactosidase; lacZ fragment
   3429..3480    -  misc_feature   bom (fragment): basis of mobility region from pBR322
   3499..3879    +  rep_origin     M13 ori (sequence partly withheld): M13 bacteriophage origin of replication; arrow indicates direction of (+) strand synthesis
   3955..4004    -  misc_feature   bom (fragment): basis of mobility region from pBR322
   4106..4141    -  CDS            rop (fragment): Rop protein, which maintains plasmids at low copy number; rop
   4236..4340    +  promoter       AmpR promoter: bla
   4341..5201    +  CDS            AmpR: β-lactamase; bla; confers resistance to ampicillin, carbenicillin, and related antibiotics
   5372..5960    +  rep_origin     ori: high-copy-number ColE1/pMB1/pBR322/pUC origin of replication
   6143..6235    +  CDS            lacI (fragment): lac repressor; lacI; The lac repressor binds to the lac operator to inhibit transcription in E. coli. This inhibition can be relieved by adding lactose or isopropyl-β-D-thiogalactopyranoside (IPTG).
   6248..6269    +  protein_bind   CAP binding site: CAP binding activates transcription in the presence of cAMP. E. coli catabolite activator protein
   6284..6314    +  promoter       lac promoter: promoter for the E. coli lac operon
   6322..6338    +  protein_bind   lac operator: The lac repressor binds to the lac operator to inhibit transcription in E. coli. This inhibition can be relieved by adding lactose or isopropyl-β-D-thiogalactopyranoside (IPTG). lac repressor encoded by lacI
>Addgene plasmid #58315 | pRK-HA-TRAF5 | addgene full sequence | sequence record 324559 | Addgene NGS Result
TTCGAGCTCGCCCGACATTGATTATTGACTAGTTATTAATAGTAATCAATTACGGGGTCATTAGTTCATA
GCCCATATATGGAGTTCCGCGTTACATAACTTACGGTAAATGGCCCGCCTGGCTGACCGCCCAACGACCC
CCGCCCATTGACGTCAATAATGACGTATGTTCCCATAGTAACGCCAATAGGGACTTTCCATTGACGTCAA
TGGGTGGAGTATTTACGGTAAACTGCCCACTTGGCAGTACATCAAGTGTATCATATGCCAAGTACGCCCC
CTATTGACGTCAATGACGGTAAATGGCCCGCCTGGCATTATGCCCAGTACATGACCTTATGGGACTTTCC
TACTTGGCAGTACATCTACGTATTAGTCATCGCTATTACCATGGTGATGCGGTTTTGGCAGTACATCAAT
GGGCGTGGATAGCGGTTTGACTCACGGGGATTTCCAAGTCTCCACCCCATTGACGTCAATGGGAGTTTGT
TTTGGCACCAAAATCAACGGGACTTTCCAAAATGTCGTAACAACTCCGCCCCATTGACGCAAATGGGCGG
TAGGCGTGTACGGTGGGAGGTCTATATAAGCAGAGCTCGTTTAGTGAACCGTCAGATCGCCTGGAGACGC
CATCCACGCTGTTTTGACCTCCATAGAAGACACCGGGACCGATCCAGCCTCCGCGGCCGGGAACGGTGCA
TTGGAACGCGGATTCCCCGTGCCAAGAGTGACGTAAGTACCGCCTATAGAGTCTATAGGCCCACCCCCTT
GGCTTCGTTAGAACGCGGCTACAATTAATACATAACCTTATGTATCATACACATACGATTTAGGTGACAC
TATAGAATAACATCCACTTTGCCTTTCTCTCCACAGGTGTCCACTCCCAGGTCCAACTGCACCTCGGTTC
TATCGCCGCCACCATGTGCTACCCATACGATGTTCCAGATTACGCTAGTCTTATCGATGAATTCGGATCC
ATGGCTCATTCGGAGGAGCAAGCGGCTGTCCCCTGCGCCTTCATCCGCCAGAACTCTGGCAACTCAATTT
CCTTGGACTTTGAGCCCGACACCGAGTACCAGTTTGTGGAGCAGCTGGAAGAACGCTACAAATGTGCCTT
CTGCCACTCCGTGCTTCACAACCCCCACCAGACCGGCTGCGGGCACCGCTTCTGCCAGCAGTGCATCCGG
TCTCTGAGAGAATTGAACTCGGTGCCGATCTGCCCGGTAGACAAGGAGGTCATCAAGCCTCAGGAGGTGT
TCAAAGACAACTGCTGCAAAAGAGAAGTTCTCAATTTACACGTCTACTGCAAAAACGCCCCCGGGTGCAA
TGCCAGGATTATTCTGGGACGATTCCAGGACCACCTTCAGCACTGTTCCTTCCAAGCCGTGCCCTGCCCT
AACGAGAGCTGCCGGGAAGCCATGCTCCGGAAAGACGTGAAAGAGCACCTGAGCGCATACTGCCGGTTCC
GAGAGGAGAAGTGCCTTTACTGCAAAAGGGACATAGTGGTGACCAACCTGCAGGATCATGAGGAAAACTC
GTGTCCTGCGTACCCAGTGTCTTGTCCCAACAGGTGTGTGCAGACTATTCCAAGAGCTAGGGTGAATGAA
CACCTTACTGTATGTCCTGAGGCTGAGCAAGACTGTCCCTTTAAGCACTATGGCTGCACTGTCAAGGGTA
AGCGGGGGAACTTGCTGGAGCATGAGCGGGCAGCCCTGCAGGACCACATGCTTCTGGTTTTAGAGAAGAA
CTACCAACTAGAACAGCGGATCTCTGATTTATATCAGAGTCTCGAACAGAAGGAAAGCAAGATCCAGCAG
CTGGCAGAAACCGTGAAGAAGTTCGAAAAGGAGCTTAAGCAGTTCACACAGATGTTTGGCAGAAATGGAA
CTTTCCTCTCAAATGTCCAGGCTCTCACCAGTCACACGGACAAGTCAGCTTGGCTGGAAGCGCAGGTGCG
GCAGCTGCTACAAATAGTTAACCAGCAGCCAAGTCGACTTGATCTGAGGTCTTTGGTGGATGCGGTTGAC
AGCGTGAAACAGAGGATCACCCAGCTGGAAGCCAGTGACCAGAGATTAGTTCTTTTAGAGGGGGAGACCA
GCAAGCACGACGCACACATTAATATCCACAAAGCACAGCTGAATAAGAACGAAGAGCGGTTTAAGCAGCT
GGAGGGCGCCTGCTACAGTGGCAAGCTCATCTGGAAGGTGACAGATTACAGGGTGAAGAAGAGGGAGGCC
GTGGAGGGGCACACAGTGTCCGTCTTCAGCCAGCCTTTCTACACCAGCCGCTGCGGCTACCGGCTCTGTG
CCAGGGCGTACCTGAACGGGGACGGGTCGGGGAAGGGAACGCACCTGTCCCTGTACTTTGTGGTGATGCG
CGGTGAGTTTGACTCGCTGCTGCAGTGGCCGTTCAGGCAGAGGGTGACCCTGATGCTTTTGGACCAGAGC
GGCAAGAAGAACCATATTGTGGAGACCTTCAAAGCTGACCCCAACAGCAGCAGCTTCAAAAGGCCAGATG
GCGAGATGAACATTGCCTCTGGCTGTCCCCGCTTTGTGTCGCACTCTACTCTGGAGAACTCCAAGAACAC
CTACATTAAAGACGACACACTGTTCTTGAAAGTGGCCGTGGATTTAACTGACTTGGAGGATCTGTAGCTC
GACCTGCAGAAGCTTGGCCGCCATGGCCCAACTTGTTTATTGCAGCTTATAATGGTTACAAATAAAGCAA
TAGCATCACAAATTTCACAAATAAAGCATTTTTTTCACTGCATTCTAGTTGTGGTTTGTCCAAACTCATC
AATGTATCTTATCATGTCTGGATCGGGAATTAATTCGGCGCAGCACCATGGCCTGAAATAACCTCTGAAA
GAGGAACTTGGTTAGGTACCTTCTGAGGCGGAAAGAACCAGCTGTGGAATGTGTGTCAGTTAGGGTGTGG
AAAGTCCCCAGGCTCCCCAGCAGGCAGAAGTATGCAAAGCATGCATCTCAATTAGTCAGCAACCAGGTGT
GGAAAGTCCCCAGGCTCCCCAGCAGGCAGAAGTATGCAAAGCATGCATCTCAATTAGTCAGCAACCATAG
TCCCGCCCCTAACTCCGCCCATCCCGCCCCTAACTCCGCCCAGTTCCGCCCATTCTCCGCCCCATGGCTG
ACTAATTTTTTTTATTTATGCAGAGGCCGAGGCCGCCTCGGCCTCTGAGCTATTCCAGAAGTAGTGAGGA
GGCTTTTTTGGAGGCCTAGGCTTTTGCAAAAAGCTGTTAACAGCTTGGCACTGGCCGTCGTTTTACAACG
TCGTGACTGGGAAAACCCTGGCGTTACCCAACTTAATCGCCTTGCAGCACATCCCCCTTTCGCCAGCTGG
CGTAATAGCGAAGAGGCCCGCACCGATCGCCCTTCCCAACAGTTGCGCAGCCTGAATGGCGAATGGCGCC
TGATGCGGTATTTTCTCCTTACGCATCTGTGCGGTATTTCACACCGCATA
[142 nt withheld, positions 3481-3622]
C
[141 nt withheld, positions 3624-3764]
CCTTTGACGTTGGAGTCCACGTTCTTT
[37 nt withheld, positions 3792-3828]
ACCCTATCTCGGGCTATTCTTTTGATTTATAAGGGATTTTGCCGATTTCGGCCTATTGGTTAAAAAATGA
GCTGATTTAACAAAAATTTAACGCGAATTTTAACAAAATATTAACGTTTACAATTTTATGGTGCACTCTC
AGTACAATCTGCTCTGATGCCGCATAGTTAAGCCAGCCCCGACACCCGCCAACACCCGCTGACGCGCCCT
GACGGGCTTGTCTGCTCCCGGCATCCGCTTACAGACAAGCTGTGACCGTCTCCGGGAGCTGCATGTGTCA
GAGGTTTTCACCGTCATCACCGAAACGCGCGAGACGAAAGGGCCTCGTGATACGCCTATTTTTATAGGTT
AATGTCATGATAATAATGGTTTCTTAGACGTCAGGTGGCACTTTTCGGGGAAATGTGCGCGGAACCCCTA
TTTGTTTATTTTTCTAAATACATTCAAATATGTATCCGCTCATGAGACAATAACCCTGATAAATGCTTCA
ATAATATTGAAAAAGGAAGAGTATGAGTATTCAACATTTCCGTGTCGCCCTTATTCCCTTTTTTGCGGCA
TTTTGCCTTCCTGTTTTTGCTCACCCAGAAACGCTGGTGAAAGTAAAAGATGCTGAAGATCAGTTGGGTG
CACGAGTGGGTTACATCGAACTGGATCTCAACAGCGGTAAGATCCTTGAGAGTTTTCGCCCCGAAGAACG
TTTTCCAATGATGAGCACTTTTAAAGTTCTGCTATGTGGCGCGGTATTATCCCGTATTGACGCCGGGCAA
GAGCAACTCGGTCGCCGCATACACTATTCTCAGAATGACTTGGTTGAGTACTCACCAGTCACAGAAAAGC
ATCTTACGGATGGCATGACAGTAAGAGAATTATGCAGTGCTGCCATAACCATGAGTGATAACACTGCGGC
CAACTTACTTCTGACAACGATCGGAGGACCGAAGGAGCTAACCGCTTTTTTGCACAACATGGGGGATCAT
GTAACTCGCCTTGATCGTTGGGAACCGGAGCTGAATGAAGCCATACCAAACGACGAGCGTGACACCACGA
TGCCTGTAGCAATGGCAACAACGTTGCGCAAACTATTAACTGGCGAACTACTTACTCTAGCTTCCCGGCA
ACAATTAATAGACTGGATGGAGGCGGATAAAGTTGCAGGACCACTTCTGCGCTCGGCCCTTCCGGCTGGC
TGGTTTATTGCTGATAAATCTGGAGCCGGTGAGCGTGGGTCTCGCGGTATCATTGCAGCACTGGGGCCAG
ATGGTAAGCCCTCCCGTATCGTAGTTATCTACACGACGGGGAGTCAGGCAACTATGGATGAACGAAATAG
ACAGATCGCTGAGATAGGTGCCTCACTGATTAAGCATTGGTAACTGTCAGACCAAGTTTACTCATATATA
CTTTAGATTGATTTAAAACTTCATTTTTAATTTAAAAGGATCTAGGTGAAGATCCTTTTTGATAATCTCA
TGACCAAAATCCCTTAACGTGAGTTTTCGTTCCACTGAGCGTCAGACCCCGTAGAAAAGATCAAAGGATC
TTCTTGAGATCCTTTTTTTCTGCGCGTAATCTGCTGCTTGCAAACAAAAAAACCACCGCTACCAGCGGTG
GTTTGTTTGCCGGATCAAGAGCTACCAACTCTTTTTCCGAAGGTAACTGGCTTCAGCAGAGCGCAGATAC
CAAATACTGTTCTTCTAGTGTAGCCGTAGTTAGGCCACCACTTCAAGAACTCTGTAGCACCGCCTACATA
CCTCGCTCTGCTAATCCTGTTACCAGTGGCTGCTGCCAGTGGCGATAAGTCGTGTCTTACCGGGTTGGAC
TCAAGACGATAGTTACCGGATAAGGCGCAGCGGTCGGGCTGAACGGGGGGTTCGTGCACACAGCCCAGCT
TGGAGCGAACGACCTACACCGAACTGAGATACCTACAGCGTGAGCTATGAGAAAGCGCCACGCTTCCCGA
AGGGAGAAAGGCGGACAGGTATCCGGTAAGCGGCAGGGTCGGAACAGGAGAGCGCACGAGGGAGCTTCCA
GGGGGAAACGCCTGGTATCTTTATAGTCCTGTCGGGTTTCGCCACCTCTGACTTGAGCGTCGATTTTTGT
GATGCTCGTCAGGGGGGCGGAGCCTATGGAAAAACGCCAGCAACGCGGCCTTTTTACGGTTCCTGGCCTT
TTGCTGGCCTTTTGCTCACATGTTCTTTCCTGCGTTATCCCCTGATTCTGTGGATAACCGTATTACCGCC
TTTGAGTGAGCTGATACCGCTCGCCGCAGCCGAACGACCGAGCGCAGCGAGTCAGTGAGCGAGGAAGCGG
AAGAGCGCCCAATACGCAAACCGCCTCTCCCCGCGCGTTGGCCGATTCATTAATGCAGCTGGCACGACAG
GTTTCCCGACTGGAAAGCGGGCAGTGAGCGCAACGCAATTAATGTGAGTTAGCTCACTCATTAGGCACCC
CAGGCTTTACACTTTATGCTTCCGGCTCGTATGTTGTGTGGAATTGTGAGCGGATAACAATTTCACACAG
GAAACAGCTATGACATGATTACGAATTAA
