>Addgene plasmid #58315 | pRK-HA-TRAF5 | addgene partial sequence | sequence record 92207 | SV40pA-R 5'-GAAATTTGTGATGCTATTGC-3'
AGTTGGGCCATGGCGGCCAAGCTTCTGCAGGTCGAGCTACAGATCCTCCAAGTCAGTTAAATCCACGGCC
ACTTTCAAGAACAGTGTGTCGTCTTTAATGTAGGTGTTCTTGGAGTTCTCCAGAGTAGAGTGCGACACAA
AGCGGGGACAGCCAGAGGCAATGTTCATCTCGCCATCTGGCCTTTTGAAGCTGCTGCTGTTGGGGTCAGC
TTTGAAGGTCTCCACAATATGGTTCTTCTTGCCGCTCTGGTCCAAAAGCATCAGGGTCACCCTCTGCCTG
AACGGCCACTGCAGCAGCGAGTCAAACTCACCGCGCATCACCACAAAGTACAGGGACAGGTGCGTTCCCT
TCCCCGACCCGTCCCCGTTCAGGTACGCCCTGGCACAGAGCCGGTAGCCGCAGCGGCTGGTGTAGAAAGG
CTGGCTGAAGACGGACACTGTGTGCCCCTCCACGGCCTCCCTCTTCTTCACCCTGTAATCTGTCACCTTC
CAGATGAGCTTGCCACTGTAGCAGGCGCCCTCCAGCTGCTTAAACCGCTCTTCGTTCTTATTCAGCTGTG
CTTTGTGGATATTAATGTGTGCGTCGTGCTTGCTGGTCTCCCCCTCTAAAAGAACTAATCTCTGGTCACT
GGCTTCCAGCTGGGTGATCCTCTGTTTCACGCTGTCAACCGCATCCACCAAAGACCTCAGATCAAGTCGA
CTTGGCTGCTGGTTAACTATTTGTAGCAGCTGCCGCACCTGCGCTTCCAGCCAAGCTGACTTGTCCGTGT
GACTGGTGAGAGCCTGGACATTTGAGAGGAAAGTTCCATTTCTGCCAAACATCTGTGTGAACTGCTTAAG
CTCCTTTTCGAACTTCTTCACGGTTTCTGCCAGCTGCTGGATCTTGCTTTCC
