>Addgene plasmid #58315 | pRK-HA-TRAF5 | addgene partial sequence | sequence record 92208 | Sp6 5'-ATTTAGGTGACACTATAG-3'
CACTCCCAGGTCCAACTGCACCTCGGTTCTATCGCCGCCACCATGTGCTACCCATACGATGTTCCAGATT
ACGCTAGTCTTATCGATGAATTCGGATCCATGGCTCATTCGGAGGAGCAAGCGGCTGTCCCCTGCGCCTT
CATCCGCCAGAACTCTGGCAACTCAATTTCCTTGGACTTTGAGCCCGACACCGAGTACCAGTTTGTGGAG
CAGCTGGAAGAACGCTACAAATGTGCCTTCTGCCACTCCGTGCTTCACAACCCCCACCAGACCGGCTGCG
GGCACCGCTTCTGCCAGCAGTGCATCCGGTCTCTGAGAGAATTGAACTCGGTGCCGATCTGCCCGGTAGA
CAAGGAGGTCATCAAGCCTCAGGAGGTGTTCAAAGACAACTGCTGCAAAAGAGAAGTTCTCAATTTACAC
GTCTACTGCAAAAACGCCCCCGGGTGCAATGCCAGGATTATTCTGGGACGATTCCAGGACCACCTTCAGC
ACTGTTCCTTCCAAGCCGTGCCCTGCCCTAACGAGAGCTGCCGGGAAGCCATGCTCCGGAAAGACGTGAA
AGAGCACCTGAGCGCATACTGCCGGTTCCGAGAGGAGAAGTGCCTTTACTGCAAAAGGGACATAGTGGTG
ACCAACCTGCAGGATCATGAGGAAAACTCGTGTCCTGCGTACCCAGTGTCTTGTCCCAACAGGTGTGTGC
AGACTATTCCAAGAGCTAGGGTGAATGAACACCTTACTGTATGTCCTGAGGCTGAGCAAGACTGTCCCTT
TAAGCACTATGGCTGCACTGTCAAGGGTAAGCGGGGGAACTTGCTGGAGCATGAGCGGGCAGCCCTGCAG
GACCACATGCTTCTGGTTTTAGAGAAGAACTACCAACTAGAACAGCGGATCTCTGATTTA
